Addgene plasmid #146055: pAc5.1B-EGFP-DmTral-LSm-S13AI15A-V5His6_C
Purpose: Insect Expression of DmTral-LSm-S13AI15A
Depositing lab: Elisa Izaurralde. Depositing organization: Max Planck Institute for Developmental Biology. Publication: Similar modes of interaction enable Trailer Hitch and EDC3 to associate with DCP1 and Me31B in distinct protein complexes. Tritschler F, Eulalio A, Helms S, Schmidt S, Coles M, Weichenrieder O, Izaurralde E, Truffault V. Mol Cell Biol. 2008 Nov . 28(21):6695-708. 10.1128/MCB.00759-08 PubMed 18765641.
Backbone
  Vector backbone: Unknown
  Vector type: Insect Expression
Growth in bacteria
  Bacterial resistance: Ampicillin, 100 μg/mL
  Growth temperature: 37°C
  Growth strain: DH5alpha
  Copy number: Low Copy
Gene/Insert
  Gene/Insert name: DmTral-LSm-S13AI15A (alt names: Trailer Hitch; Dm LSm29)
  Species: D. melanogaster (fly)
  Mutation: one silent mutation A198C compared to the sequence given by: NCBI:NM_140328.4 or UniProt Q9VTZ0.
  Entrez Gene: tral (a.k.a. Dmel_CG10686, BEST:GH08269, CG10686, DmLSm15, Dmel\CG10686, LSm15, Lsm15, Scd6p, TRAL, Tral, anon-EST:Posey139, anon-WO0172774.89, anon-WO02059370.24, p67, p70)
  Cloning method: Unknown
Terms and licenses: Academic/Nonprofit Terms; Industry Terms: Not Available to Industry
Depositor comments: Plasmids from this collection were made available to the research community and donated after the lab closed. Please note that the sequence provided by the depositing laboratory may be theoretical/predicted or based on Sanger sequencing results. There may be discrepancies between sequencing results obtained by Addgene and the depositor sequence. If an Addgene verified sequence is not available, please contact before placing your order to request that our lab fully sequence the plasmid.
How to cite: pAc5.1B-EGFP-DmTral-LSm-S13AI15A-V5His6_C was a gift from Elisa Izaurralde (Addgene plasmid # 146055 ; http://n2t.net/addgene:146055 ; RRID:Addgene_146055)
