[The description below was written by a language model from this plasmid's Addgene catalogue record and pLannotate feature annotations shown in this document.]
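Description:
pAc5.1B-EGFP-DmTral-LSm-S13AI15A-V5His6_C is an insect-cell expression plasmid of about 6.4 kb. The catalogue lists the backbone as unknown, although the name points to a pAc5.1-type vector, and the annotated features fit that layout. It is maintained in E. coli through a ColE1/pUC-type origin and selected with ampicillin via β-lactamase expressed from its own bla promoter. The feature annotation calls the origin high-copy, whereas the catalogue entry lists the plasmid as low copy. No selectable marker for insect cells is annotated, which suggests use by transient transfection or co-selection with a separate marker plasmid. Short fragments matching SV40 large T antigen and a tetracycline resistance gene appear to be non-functional backbone remnants.

Expression is driven by the constitutive Drosophila melanogaster actin 5C (Ac5) promoter. Downstream lies an EGFP coding sequence followed by a roughly 300 bp insert encoding the LSm domain of Drosophila Trailer Hitch (Tral). The automated annotation labels this segment as a fragment of human LSM14B, which reflects homology to the related human protein rather than the actual source. The insert carries the S13A and I15A substitutions named in the construct, plus one silent A198C change relative to the reference sequence. A V5 epitope is annotated after the insert, and the name indicates a His6 tag as well, though that tag is not annotated, and the record does not show whether these tags are in frame with the insert. An SV40 polyadenylation signal terminates the unit.

The construct produces a GFP-tagged mutant Tral LSm domain in Drosophila cells. Going by the associated publication, it was likely used to test how Tral associates with partners such as DCP1 and Me31B.
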