Features (pLannotate 1.2.2; 10 found; start..end, strand, type, name):
     56..2568    +  promoter       Ac5 promoter: Drosophila melanogaster actin 5C promoter
   2588..3304    +  CDS            EGFP: EGFP is a basic (constitutively fluorescent) green fluorescent protein published in 1996, derived from Aequorea victoria. It is reported to be a rapidly-maturing weak dimer with moderate acid sensitivity.
   3320..3622    +  CDS            LSM14B (fragment): LS14B_HUMAN - Also known as C20orf40 From Homo sapiens (Human).
   3644..3685    +  CDS            V5 tag: epitope tag from simian virus 5
   3785..3919    -  polyA_signal   SV40 poly(A) signal: SV40 polyadenylation signal
   3942..4026    -  CDS            large T antigen (fragment): large T antigen from SV40 (simian virus 40)
   4027..4497    +  CDS            TcR (fragment): tetracycline efflux protein; tet; confers resistance to tetracycline
   4541..5129    -  rep_origin     ori: high-copy-number ColE1/pMB1/pBR322/pUC origin of replication
   5300..6160    -  CDS            AmpR: β-lactamase; bla; confers resistance to ampicillin, carbenicillin, and related antibiotics
   6161..6265    -  promoter       AmpR promoter: bla
>Addgene plasmid #146055 | pAc5.1B-EGFP-DmTral-LSm-S13AI15A-V5His6_C | depositor full sequence | sequence record 288500 | Full Sequence
CTTCAAGGAATTAATTCTATATTCTAAAAACACAAATGATACTTCTAAAAAAAATCATGAATGGCATCAA
CTCTGAATCAAATCTTTGCAGATGCACCTACTTCTCATTTCCACTGTCACATCATTTTTCCAGATCTCGC
TGCCTGTTATGTGGCCCACAAACCAAGACACGTTTTATGGCCATTAAAGCTGGCTGATCGTCGCCAAACA
CCAAATACATATCAATATGTACATTCGAGAAAGAAGCGATCAAAGAAGCGTCTTCGGGCGAGTAGGAGAA
TGCGGAGGAGAAGGAGAACGAGCTGATCTAGTATCTCTCCACAATCCAATGCCAACTGACCAACTGGCCA
TATTCGGAGCAATTTGAAGCCAATTTCCATCGCCTGGCGATCGCTCCATTCTTGGCTATATGTTTTTCAC
CGTTCCCGGGGCCATTTTCAAAGACTCGTCGGTAAGATAAGATTGTGTCACTCGCTGTCTCTCTTCATTT
GTCGAAGAATGCTGAGGAATTTCGCGATGACGTCGGCGAGTATTTTGAAGAATGAGAATAATTTGTATTT
ATACGAAAATCAGTTAGTGGAATTTTCTACAAAAACATGTTATCTATAGATAATTTTGTTGCAAAATATG
TTGACTATGACAAAGATTGTATGTATATACCTTTAATGTATTCTCATTTTCTTATGTATTTATAATGGCA
ATGATGATACTGATGATATTTTAAGATGATGCCAGACCACAGGCTGATTTCTGCGTCTTTTGCCGAACGC
AGTGCATGTGCGGTTGTTGTTTTTTGGAATAGTTTCAATTTTCGGACTGTCCGCTTTGATTTCAGTTTCT
TGGCTTATTCAAAAAGCAAAGTAAAGCCAAAAAAGCGAGATGGCAATACCAAATGCGGCAAAACGGTAGT
GGAAGGAAAGGGGTGCGGGGCAGCGGAAGGAAGGGTGGGGCGGGGCGTGGCGGGGTCTGTGGCTGGGCGC
GACGTCACCGACGTTGGAGCCACTCCTTTGACCATGTGTGCGTGTGTGTATTATTCGTGTCTCGCCACTC
GCCGGTTGTTTTTTTCTTTTTATCTCGCTCTCTCTAGCGCCATCTCGTACGCATGCTCAACGCACCGCAT
GTTGCCGTGTCCTTTATGCGTCATTTTGGCTCGAAATAGGCAATTATTTAAACAAAGATTAGTCAACGAA
AACGCTAAAATAAATAAGTCTACAATATGGTTACTTATTGCCATGTGTGTGCAGCCAACGATAGCAACAA
AAGCAACAACACAGTGGCTTTCCCTCTTTCACTTTTTGTTTGCAAGCGCGTGCGAGCAAGACGGCACGAC
CGGCAAACGCAATTACGCTGACAAAGAGCAGACGAAGTTTTGGCCGAAAAACATCAAGGCGCCTGATACG
AATGCATTTGCAATAACAATTGCGATATTTAATATTGTTTATGAAGCTGTTTGACTTCAAAACACACAAA
AAAAAAAATAAAACAAATTATTTGAAAGAGAATTAGGAATCGGACAGCTTATCGTTACGGGCTAACAGCA
CACCGAGACGAAATAGCTTACCTGACGTCACAGCCTCTGGAAGAACTGCCGCCAAGCAGAGAGAGAGAGA
AAAAGAGGGAGAGCAGCTTAGACCGCATGTGCTTGTGTGTGAGGCGTCTCTCTCTTCGTCTCCTGTTTGC
GCAAACGCATAGACTGCACTGAGAAAATCGATTACCTATTTTTTATGAATGAATATTTGCACTATTACTA
TTCAAAACTATTAAGATAGCAATCACATTCAATAGCCAAATACTATACCACCTGAGCGATGCAACGAAAT
GATCAATTTGAGCAAAAATGCTGCATATTTAGGACGGCATCATTATAGAAATGCTTCTTGCTGTGTACTT
TTCTCTCGTCTGGCAGCTGTTTCGCCGTTATTGTTAAAACCGGCTTAAGTTAGGTGTGTTTTCTACGACT
AGTGATGCCCCTACTAGAAGATGTGTGTTGCACAAATGTCCCTGAATAACCAATTTGAAGTGCAGATAGC
AGTAAACGTAAGCTAATATGAATATTATTTAACTGTAATGTTTTAATATCGCTGGACATTACTAATAAAC
CCACTATAAACACATGTACATATGTATGTTTTGGCATACAATGAGTAGTTGGGGAAAAAATGTGTAAAAG
CACCGTGACCATCACAGCATAAAGATAACCAGCTGAAGTATCGAATATGAGTAACCCCCAAATTGAATCA
CATGCCGCAACTGATAGGACCCATGGAAGTACACTCTTCATGGCGATATACAAGACACACACAAGCACGA
ACACCCAGTTGCGGAGGAAATTCTCCGTAAATGAAAACCCAATCGGCGAACAATTCATACCCATATATGG
TAAAAGTTTTGAACGCGACTTGAGAGCGGAGAGCATTGCGGCTGATAAGGTTTTAGCGCTAAGCGGGCTT
TATAAAACGGGCTGCGGGACCAGTTTTCATATCACTACCGTTTGAGTTCTTGTGCTGTGTGGATACTCCT
CCCGACACAAAGCCGCTCCATCAGCCAGCAGTCGTCTAATCCAGAGACCCCGGATCGGGGTACCAACATG
GTGAGCAAGGGCGAGGAGCTGTTCACCGGGGTGGTGCCCATCCTGGTCGAGCTGGACGGCGACGTAAACG
GCCACAAGTTCAGCGTGTCCGGCGAGGGCGAGGGCGATGCCACCTACGGCAAGCTGACCCTGAAGTTCAT
CTGCACCACCGGCAAGCTGCCCGTGCCCTGGCCCACCCTCGTGACCACCCTGACCTACGGCGTGCAGTGC
TTCAGCCGCTACCCCGACCACATGAAGCAGCACGACTTCTTCAAGTCCGCCATGCCCGAAGGCTACGTCC
AGGAGCGCACCATCTTCTTCAAGGACGACGGCAACTACAAGACCCGCGCCGAGGTGAAGTTCGAGGGCGA
CACCCTGGTGAACCGCATCGAGCTGAAGGGCATCGACTTCAAGGAGGACGGCAACATCCTGGGGCACAAG
CTGGAGTACAACTACAACAGCCACAACGTCTATATCATGGCCGACAAGCAGAAGAACGGCATCAAGGTGA
ACTTCAAGATCCGCCACAACATCGAGGACGGCAGCGTGCAGCTCGCCGACCACTACCAGCAGAACACCCC
CATCGGCGACGGCCCCGTGCTGCTGCCCGACAACCACTACCTGAGCACCCAGTCCGCCCTGAGCAAAGAC
CCCAACGAGAAGCGCGATCACATGGTCCTGCTGGAGTTCGTGACCGCCGCCGGGATCACTCTCGGCATGG
ACGAGCTGTACAAGCCAAGCTTGAATTCTATGAGCGGGGGATTACCGGAGTTGGGCTCCAAAATCGCGCT
CGCGTCCAAGGCGGACATTCGATACGAGGGCCGCCTGTACACGGTGGATCCGCAGGAGTGCACCATTGCG
CTCTCGAGTGTGCGATCCTTCGGTACAGAAGATCGGGACACCCAGTTCCAGATAGCGCCGCAATCGCAGA
TCTACGACTACATCCTCTTCCGTGGCTCGGACATCAAGGACATTCGCGTTGTCAACAACCACACGCTGCC
GCACCACAATGACCCGGCGATCATGCAGGCGCAGCTCGGCGGCCGCTCGAGTCTAGAGGGCCCGCGGTTC
GAAGGTAAGCCTATCCCTAACCCTCTCCTCGGTCTCGATTCTACGCGTACCGGTCATCATCACCATCACC
ATTGAGTTTAAACCCGCTGATCAGCCTCGACTGTGCCTTCTAAGGCCTGAGCTCGCTGATCAGCCTCGAT
CGAGGATCCAGACATGATAAGATACATTGATGAGTTTGGACAAACCACAACTAGAATGCAGTGAAAAAAA
TGCTTTATTTGTGAAATTTGTGATGCTATTGCTTTATTTGTAACCATTATAAGCTGCAATAAACAAGTTA
ACAACAACAATTGCATTCATTTTATGTTTCAGGTTCAGGGGGAGGTGTGGGAGGTTTTTTAAAGCAAGTA
AAACCTCTACAAATGTGGTATGGCTGATTATGATCAGTCGACCGATGCCCTTGAGAGCCTTCAACCCAGT
CAGCTCCTTCCGGTGGGCGCGGGGCATGACTATCGTCGCCGCACTTATGACTGTCTTCTTTATCATGCAA
CTCGTAGGACAGGTGCCGGCAGCGCTCTGGGTCATTTTCGGCGAGGACCGCTTTCGCTGGAGCGCGACGA
TGATCGGCCTGTCGCTTGCGGTATTCGGAATCTTGCACGCCCTCGCTCAAGCCTTCGTCACTGGTCCCGC
CACCAAACGTTTCGGCGAGAAGCAGGCCATTATCGCCGGCATGGCGGCCGACGCGCTGGGCTACGTCTTG
CTGGCGTTCGCGACGCGAGGCTGGATGGCCTTCCCCATTATGATTCTTCTCGCTTCCGGCGGCATCGGGA
TGCCCGCGTTGCAGGCCATGCTGTCCAGGCAGGTAGATGACGACCATCAGGGACAGCTTCAAGGATCGCT
CGCGGCTCTTACCAGCCAGCAAAAGGCCAGGAACCGTAAAAAGGCCGCGTTGCTGGCGTTTTTCCATAGG
CTCCGCCCCCCTGACGAGCATCACAAAAATCGACGCTCAAGTCAGAGGTGGCGAAACCCGACAGGACTAT
AAAGATACCAGGCGTTTCCCCCTGGAAGCTCCCTCGTGCGCTCTCCTGTTCCGACCCTGCCGCTTACCGG
ATACCTGTCCGCCTTTCTCCCTTCGGGAAGCGTGGCGCTTTCTCAATGCTCACGCTGTAGGTATCTCAGT
TCGGTGTAGGTCGTTCGCTCCAAGCTGGGCTGTGTGCACGAACCCCCCGTTCAGCCCGACCGCTGCGCCT
TATCCGGTAACTATCGTCTTGAGTCCAACCCGGTAAGACACGACTTATCGCCACTGGCAGCAGCCACTGG
TAACAGGATTAGCAGAGCGAGGTATGTAGGCGGTGCTACAGAGTTCTTGAAGTGGTGGCCTAACTACGGC
TACACTAGAAGGACAGTATTTGGTATCTGCGCTCTGCTGAAGCCAGTTACCTTCGGAAAAAGAGTTGGTA
GCTCTTGATCCGGCAAACAAACCACCGCTGGTAGCGGTGGTTTTTTTGTTTGCAAGCAGCAGATTACGCG
CAGAAAAAAAGGATCTCAAGAAGATCCTTTGATCTTTTCTACGGGGTCTGACGCTCAGTGGAACGAAAAC
TCACGTTAAGGGATTTTGGTCATGAGATTATCAAAAAGGATCTTCACCTAGATCCTTTTAAATTAAAAAT
GAAGTTTTAAATCAATCTAAAGTATATATGAGTAAACTTGGTCTGACAGTTACCAATGCTTAATCAGTGA
GGCACCTATCTCAGCGATCTGTCTATTTCGTTCATCCATAGTTGCCTGACTCCCCGTCGTGTAGATAACT
ACGATACGGGAGGGCTTACCATCTGGCCCCAGTGCTGCAATGATACCGCGAGACCCACGCTCACCGGCTC
CAGATTTATCAGCAATAAACCAGCCAGCCGGAAGGGCCGAGCGCAGAAGTGGTCCTGCAACTTTATCCGC
CTCCATCCAGTCTATTAATTGTTGCCGGGAAGCTAGAGTAAGTAGTTCGCCAGTTAATAGTTTGCGCAAC
GTTGTTGCCATTGCTGCAGGCATCGTGGTGTCACGCTCGTCGTTTGGTATGGCTTCATTCAGCTCCGGTT
CCCAACGATCAAGGCGAGTTACATGATCCCCCATGTTGTGCAAAAAAGCGGTTAGCTCCTTCGGTCCTCC
GATCGTTGTCAGAAGTAAGTTGGCCGCAGTGTTATCACTCATGGTTATGGCAGCACTGCATAATTCTCTT
ACTGTCATGCCATCCGTAAGATGCTTTTCTGTGACTGGTGAGTACTCAACCAAGTCATTCTGAGAATAGT
GTATGCGGCGACCGAGTTGCTCTTGCCCGGCGTCAACACGGGATAATACCGCGCCACATAGCAGAACTTT
AAAAGTGCTCATCATTGGAAAACGTTCTTCGGGGCGAAAACTCTCAAGGATCTTACCGCTGTTGAGATCC
AGTTCGATGTAACCCACTCGTGCACCCAACTGATCTTCAGCATCTTTTACTTTCACCAGCGTTTCTGGGT
GAGCAAAAACAGGAAGGCAAAATGCCGCAAAAAAGGGAATAAGGGCGACACGGAAATGTTGAATACTCAT
ACTCTTCCTTTTTCAATATTATTGAAGCATTTATCAGGGTTATTGTCTCATGAGCGGATACATATTTGAA
TGTATTTAGAAAAATAAACAAATAGGGGTTCCGCGCACATTTCCCCGAAAAGTGCCACCTGACGTCTAAG
AAACCATTATTATCATGACATTAACCTATAAAAATAGGCGTATCACGAGGCCCTTTCGT
